Addgene plasmid #64377: palphaGGFPR
Purpose: Alpha-gliadin gene promoter driving GFP expression
Depositing lab: Claudia Vickers. Depositing organization: University of Queensland. Publication: A novel cis-acting element, ESP, contributes to high-level endosperm-specific expression in an oat globulin promoter. Vickers CE, Xue G, Gresshoff PM. Plant Mol Biol. 2006 Sep;62(1-2):195-214. Epub 2006 Aug 17. 10.1007/s11103-006-9014-1 PubMed 16915522.
Backbone
  Vector backbone: pGGFPR (pSP72)
  Vector type: Plant Expression
Growth in bacteria
  Bacterial resistance: Ampicillin, 100 μg/mL
  Growth temperature: 37°C
  Growth strain: DH5alpha
  Copy number: Unknown
Gene/Insert
  Gene/Insert name: alpha-Gliadin promoter
  Species: Triticum aestivum
  Insert size (bp): 1335
  GenBank ID: AY293730.1
  Promoter: alpha-Gliadin
  Tag / fusion protein: GFP (C terminal on backbone)
  Cloning method: Unknown
  Sequencing primers: 5′ EGFP-C
Terms and licenses: Academic/Nonprofit Terms; Industry Terms: Not Available to Industry
Depositor comments: Alpha-gliadin gene promoter from wheat fused to green fluorescent protein, followed by an rbcS terminator
How to cite: palphaGGFPR was a gift from Claudia Vickers (Addgene plasmid # 64377 ; http://n2t.net/addgene:64377 ; RRID:Addgene_64377)
