[The description below was written by a language model from this plasmid's Addgene catalogue record.]
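Description:
palphaGGFPR is a plant expression reporter plasmid built on pGGFPR, a derivative of the small bacterial cloning vector pSP72. It is propagated in E. coli under ampicillin selection. The record lists the copy number as unknown and mentions no plant selectable marker, T-DNA borders or other elements for Agrobacterium-mediated transfer. No feature table is provided, so the details of the backbone beyond these catalogue fields cannot be confirmed.

The payload is a 1335 bp fragment of the alpha-gliadin gene promoter from bread wheat (Triticum aestivum), placed upstream of a green fluorescent protein coding sequence carried by the backbone and followed by an rbcS terminator, which supplies the transcription termination and polyadenylation signals. Alpha-gliadins are wheat seed storage proteins, so their promoter is expected to direct expression mainly in the developing grain endosperm. In this arrangement GFP fluorescence acts as a direct readout of promoter strength and tissue specificity. The exact GFP variant is not stated, and although the catalogue lists GFP as a C-terminal tag, the insert is a promoter, so the construct is best understood as a promoter–reporter fusion rather than a tagged protein.

The plasmid comes from a study of cis-acting elements that confer high-level endosperm-specific expression in a cereal storage protein promoter. There it plausibly served as a comparison promoter construct alongside others in the same GFP reporter backbone, though the record does not spell out its precise role.
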