>Addgene plasmid #64377 | palphaGGFPR | addgene partial sequence | sequence record 112670 | T7 5'-TAATACGACTCACTATAGGG-3'
CTAAGTTGGGACCTCCGTGCGAGCGTTGCGGGGCCGCCGCTCGGATGGCTTCTGGAAGGCCGTTGTACAT
GGGCACAGGGTGAATCCCGACGAGAGCTGGCCATTGGCGCGCGCAAGTAGACGACGACGTCCCCGACGAA
GAGCTGCCCGGCCAGCTCGCCTCACTCGCCTTTGATTAGAAATGAAAGATTGGGAAGAAGCAGACTTGAG
CCTGCAGGGAAAGGATAAGGTGACGATGCAGTCTCCACTCGTTCGGGGCGACACGCGTACTGAATGTATG
AGAAACGTGACGTGGCAGAGACCCCAAGATACTCCCTCCATTTATTTTTAGTCTGCATATAAAGTTTGGT
CAAAGTCAAGATTTGTAAATTTTAACTAACTTTATAATAAAAAAATATCAACATTCACAATATGAAATAA
TTATTACCAGATGCGTGAAGAAATGTATTTCCATACTATATAGTTTTGGTATTGGAGATGTTCATATTTT
TTTATATAAATGGGAAGTAGAGGCACTCTTCCATATAATGAAGTTTATAATATATGTGCTTATATTGTAC
TATAATTGTTTGAATAACTTAGCATATGTTCAGATGTATGATATCTGTAATTTAAGCGCTTGAATTTTAC
ATATAAATATTTATTAATAAATATGTACCCCTATAATAGCTAGGCCGTGCAGTTGCACGGGTAGATGACT
AGTGATTACAATCTTGTTTGTGTGCAAGTCAAGCTTATCTAGTTTACACGTAACAACTTGTAGAACATTA
CAAAATTTATGCTTGCTAATAACTTCTAGAACACTACAACACTTGACATGTAAAAGGAATTTGACGAGTC
ATGGCCTACTAAAGCAAGTTACATTACTAGTCTTATCTA
