>Addgene plasmid #64377 | palphaGGFPR | addgene partial sequence | sequence record 115366 | EGFP-N 5'-CGTCGCCGTCCAGCTCGACCAG-3'
ATTGTTTATTGCTCTTGCTTGCTTTAGGATCCGGATTTGTATTGACCACAGCTTGCTTGGCTTAAATGAT
GCGCTCTACTAATGAGAATGATGGATGAGGAAGGATGATCGTCATGCTATGGGGCTATTTATAGCTGCCA
TGGAATGATCTCTTTCACAATTGGCATTTGTTTGTGTGGAAAGTGCTTGGATGCTTCTAAAAATCATCAT
TTGGAATGTTCTGTTTGGTGGCACTACTTACAAGTGTATTCTTGGACTGGTCATTAAAGTTCCTTGTTGT
TGCACTATCATTCCACCACCAAAAAGGTGTGATAACATGCATGACTCATCTTATTCACTTTACAGCTCAA
ACACTAATCTAGATTGCGTATTTTTCTGAAACTAAGTTTCTAATTTTCTGCAAATTGTTACGCATAAACT
AGATAAGTATGGCTGTCACGGTACTTAGTTTGTAATCTTGTGTGGTCTGTTAAGATAGATAAGACTAGTA
ATGTAACTTGCTTTAGTAGGCCATGACTCGTCAAATTCCTTTTACATGTCAAGTGTTGTAGTGTTCTAGA
AGTTATTAGCAAGCATAAATTTTGTAATGTTCTACAAGTTGTTACGTGTAAACTAGATAAGCTTGACTTG
CACACAAACAAGATTGTAATCACTAGTCATCTACCCGTGCAACTGCACGGCCTAGCTATTATAGGGGTAC
ATATTTATTAATAAATATTTATATGTAAAATTCAAGCGCTTAAATTACAGATATCATACATCTGAACATA
TGCTAAGTTATTCAAACAATTATAGTACAATATAAGCACATATATTATAAACTTCATTATATGGAAGAGT
GCCTCTACTTCCCATTTAT
